Addgene plasmid #18102: pcDNA3-Elafin
Depositing lab: Ronny Drapkin. Depositing organization: Dana-Farber Cancer Institute. Publication: Elafin drives poor outcome in high-grade serous ovarian cancers and basal-like breast tumors. Labidi-Galy SI, Clauss A, Ng V, Duraisamy S, Elias KM, Piao HY, Bilal E, Davidowitz RA, Lu Y, Badalian-Very G, Gyorffy B, Kang UB, Ficarro S, Ganesan S, Mills GB, Marto JA, Drapkin R. Oncogene. 2015 Jan 15;34(3):373-83. doi: 10.1038/onc.2013.562. Epub 2014 Jan 27. PubMed 24469047.
Backbone
  Vector backbone: pCDNA3.1
  Backbone size w/o insert (bp): 5400
  Vector type: Mammalian Expression
  Selectable markers: Neomycin (select with G418)
Growth in bacteria
  Bacterial resistance: Ampicillin, 100 μg/mL
  Growth temperature: 37°C
  Growth strain: DH5alpha
  Copy number: High Copy
Gene/Insert
  Gene/Insert name: Elafin (alt name: PI3)
  Species: H. sapiens (human)
  Insert size (bp): 368
  Entrez Gene: PI3 (a.k.a. ESI, SKALP, WAP3, WFDC14, cementoin)
  Cloning method: Restriction Enzyme; 5′ cloning site BamHI (unknown if destroyed); 3′ cloning site XhoI (unknown if destroyed)
  Sequencing primers: 5′ n/a
Terms and licenses: Academic/Nonprofit Terms; Industry Terms: Not Available to Industry
How to cite: pcDNA3-Elafin was a gift from Ronny Drapkin (Addgene plasmid # 18102 ; http://n2t.net/addgene:18102 ; RRID:Addgene_18102)
