[The description below was written by a language model from this plasmid's Addgene catalogue record.]
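Description:
pcDNA3-Elafin is a mammalian expression plasmid carrying the human PI3 gene, which encodes elafin (also known as SKALP, ESI, WAP3 or WFDC14), in a pcDNA3.1 backbone of about 5.4 kb. The insert is small, about 368 bp, and was placed in the multiple cloning site by restriction cloning between BamHI at the 5′ end and XhoI at the 3′ end; the record does not say whether these sites survived cloning. No epitope tag, fusion partner or reporter is recorded. Elafin is a secreted whey acidic protein (WAP) domain inhibitor of serine proteases such as neutrophil elastase.

The plasmid is propagated in E. coli as a high-copy construct under ampicillin selection. In mammalian cells, a neomycin resistance marker permits G418 selection, so the construct can be used for either transient transfection or derivation of stable lines. The record does not list the promoter or other regulatory elements, and no feature table is provided. Vectors of the pcDNA3.1 family normally drive the insert from the strong constitutive CMV immediate-early promoter with a downstream polyadenylation signal, and that arrangement is presumed here rather than documented.

The associated publication concerns elafin's contribution to poor outcome in high-grade serous ovarian cancer and basal-like breast tumours. This suggests the plasmid serves for ectopic overexpression of elafin in cultured human cells to examine its effects on tumour cell behaviour.
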