>Addgene plasmid #18102 | pcDNA3-Elafin | addgene partial sequence | sequence record 23972 | CMV-F 5'-CGCAAATGGGCGGTAGGCGTG-3'
NGGNGCANTAGCAGAGCTCTCTGGCTACTAGAGAACCCACTGCTTACTGGCTTATCGAAATTAATACGAC
TCACTATAGGGAGACCCAAGCTTGGTACCGAGCTCGGATCCTGACACCATGAGGGCCAGCAGCTTCTTGA
TCGTGGTGGTGTTCCTCATCGCTGGGACGCTGGTTCTAGAGGCAGCTGTCACGGGAGTTCCTGTTAAAGG
TCAAGACACTGTCAAAGGCCGTGTTCCATTCAATGGACAAGATCCCGTTAAAGGACAAGTTTCAGTTAAA
GGTCAAGATAAAGTCAAAGCGCAAGAGCCAGTCAAAGGTCCAGTCTCCACTAAGCCTGGCTCCTGCCCCA
TTATCTTGATCCGGTGCGCCATGTTGAATCCCCCTAACCGCTGCTTGAAAGATACTGACTGCCCAGGAAT
CAAGAAGTGCTGTGAAGGCTCTTGCGGGATGGCCTGTTTCGTTCCCCAGTGACTCGAGCATGCATCTAGA
GGGCCCTATTCTATAGTGTCACCTAAATGCTAGAGCTCGCTGATCAGCCTCGACTGTGCCTTCTAGTTGC
CAGCCATCTGTTGTTTGCCCCTCCCCCGTGCCTTCCTTGACCCTGGAAGGTGCCACTCCCACTGTCCTTT
CCTAATAAAATGAGGAAATTGCATCGCATTGTCTGAGTAGGTGTCATTCTATTCTGGGGGGTGGGGTGGG
GCAGGACAGCAAGGGGGAGGTGAAAAAANGAAACAGGNTGTGGAAATGCGGGGNCTTTTGTNNCAGAGNG
AAAAACNAGTGGGCTTNGGGGTACCCCCNCCCTGAACGCNATANCGGNGGGNGGGTNACCC
